>Addgene plasmid #236423 | pET-30a-NSP14-SARS-CoV-2 | addgene full sequence | sequence record 473701 | Addgene NGS Result
CTCGCCACTTCGGGCTCATGAGCGCTTGTTTCGGCGTGGGTATGGTGGCAGGCCCCGTGGCCGGGGGACT
GTTGGGCGCCATCTCCTTGCATGCACCATTCCTTGCGGCGGCGGTGCTCAACGGCCTCAACCTACTACTG
GGCTGCTTCCTAATGCAGGAGTCGCATAAGGGAGAGCGTCGAGATCCCGGACACCATCGAATGGCGCAAA
ACCTTTCGCGGTATGGCATGATAGCGCCCGGAAGAGAGTCAATTCAGGGTGGTGAATGTGAAACCAGTAA
CGTTATACGATGTCGCAGAGTATGCCGGTGTCTCTTATCAGACCGTTTCCCGCGTGGTGAACCAGGCCAG
CCACGTTTCTGCGAAAACGCGGGAAAAAGTGGAAGCGGCGATGGCGGAGCTGAATTACATTCCCAACCGC
GTGGCACAACAACTGGCGGGCAAACAGTCGTTGCTGATTGGCGTTGCCACCTCCAGTCTGGCCCTGCACG
CGCCGTCGCAAATTGTCGCGGCGATTAAATCTCGCGCCGATCAACTGGGTGCCAGCGTGGTGGTGTCGAT
GGTAGAACGAAGCGGCGTCGAAGCCTGTAAAGCGGCGGTGCACAATCTTCTCGCGCAACGCGTCAGTGGG
CTGATCATTAACTATCCGCTGGATGACCAGGATGCCATTGCTGTGGAAGCTGCCTGCACTAATGTTCCGG
CGTTATTTCTTGATGTCTCTGACCAGACACCCATCAACAGTATTATTTTCTCCCATGAAGACGGTACGCG
ACTGGGCGTGGAGCATCTGGTCGCATTGGGTCACCAGCAAATCGCGCTGTTAGCGGGCCCATTAAGTTCT
GTCTCGGCGCGTCTGCGTCTGGCTGGCTGGCATAAATATCTCACTCGCAATCAAATTCAGCCGATAGCGG
AACGGGAAGGCGACTGGAGTGCCATGTCCGGTTTTCAACAAACCATGCAAATGCTGAATGAGGGCATCGT
TCCCACTGCGATGCTGGTTGCCAACGATCAGATGGCGCTGGGCGCAATGCGCGCCATTACCGAGTCCGGG
CTGCGCGTTGGTGCGGACATCTCGGTAGTGGGATACGACGATACCGAAGACAGCTCATGTTATATCCCGC
CGTTAACCACCATCAAACAGGATTTTCGCCTGCTGGGGCAAACCAGCGTGGACCGCTTGCTGCAACTCTC
TCAGGGCCAGGCGGTGAAGGGCAATCAGCTGTTGCCCGTCTCACTGGTGAAAAGAAAAACCACCCTGGCG
CCCAATACGCAAACCGCCTCTCCCCGCGCGTTGGCCGATTCATTAATGCAGCTGGCACGACAGGTTTCCC
GACTGGAAAGCGGGCAGTGAGCGCAACGCAATTAATGTAAGTTAGCTCACTCATTAGGCACCGGGATCTC
GACCGATGCCCTTGAGAGCCTTCAACCCAGTCAGCTCCTTCCGGTGGGCGCGGGGCATGACTATCGTCGC
CGCACTTATGACTGTCTTCTTTATCATGCAACTCGTAGGACAGGTGCCGGCAGCGCTCTGGGTCATTTTC
GGCGAGGACCGCTTTCGCTGGAGCGCGACGATGATCGGCCTGTCGCTTGCGGTATTCGGAATCTTGCACG
CCCTCGCTCAAGCCTTCGTCACTGGTCCCGCCACCAAACGTTTCGGCGAGAAGCAGGCCATTATCGCCGG
CATGGCGGCCCCACGGGTGCGCATGATCGTGCTCCTGTCGTTGAGGACCCGGCTAGGCTGGCGGGGTTGC
CTTACTGGTTAGCAGAATGAATCACCGATACGCGAGCGAACGTGAAGCGACTGCTGCTGCAAAACGTCTG
CGACCTGAGCAACAACATGAATGGTCTTCGGTTTCCGTGTTTCGTAAAGTCTGGAAACGCGGAAGTCAGC
GCCCTGCACCATTATGTTCCGGATCTGCATCGCAGGATGCTGCTGGCTACCCTGTGGAACACCTACATCT
GTATTAACGAAGCGCTGGCATTGACCCTGAGTGATTTTTCTCTGGTCCCGCCGCATCCATACCGCCAGTT
GTTTACCCTCACAACGTTCCAGTAACCGGGCATGTTCATCATCAGTAACCCGTATCGTGAGCATCCTCTC
TCGTTTCATCGGTATCATTACCCCCATGAACAGAAATCCCCCTTACACGGAGGCATCAGTGACCAAACAG
GAAAAAACCGCCCTTAACATGGCCCGCTTTATCAGAAGCCAGACATTAACGCTTCTGGAGAAACTCAACG
AGCTGGACGCGGATGAACAGGCAGACATCTGTGAATCGCTTCACGACCACGCTGATGAGCTTTACCGCAG
CTGCCTCGCGCGTTTCGGTGATGACGGTGAAAACCTCTGACACATGCAGCTCCCGGAGACGGTCACAGCT
TGTCTGTAAGCGGATGCCGGGAGCAGACAAGCCCGTCAGGGCGCGTCAGCGGGTGTTGGCGGGTGTCGGG
GCGCAGCCATGACCCAGTCACGTAGCGATAGCGGAGTGTATACTGGCTTAACTATGCGGCATCAGAGCAG
ATTGTACTGAGAGTGCACCATTGCGGTGTGAAATACCGCACAGATGCGTAAGGAGAAAATACCGCATCAG
GCGCTCTTCCGCTTCCTCGCTCACTGACTCGCTGCGCTCGGTCGTTCGGCTGCGGCGAGCGGTATCAGCT
CACTCAAAGGCGGTAATACGGTTATCCACAGAATCAGGGGATAACGCAGGAAAGAACATGTGAGCAAAAG
GCCAGCAAAAGGCCAGGAACCGTAAAAAGGCCGCGTTGCTGGCGTTTTTCCATAGGCTCCGCCCCCCTGA
CGAGCATCACAAAAATCGACGCTCAAGTCAGAGGTGGCGAAACCCGACAGGACTATAAAGATACCAGGCG
TTTCCCCCTGGAAGCTCCCTCGTGCGCTCTCCTGTTCCGACCCTGCCGCTTACCGGATACCTGTCCGCCT
TTCTCCCTTCGGGAAGCGTGGCGCTTTCTCATAGCTCACGCTGTAGGTATCTCAGTTCGGTGTAGGTCGT
TCGCTCCAAGCTGGGCTGTGTGCACGAACCCCCCGTTCAGCCCGACCGCTGCGCCTTATCCGGTAACTAT
CGTCTTGAGTCCAACCCGGTAAGACACGACTTATCGCCACTGGCAGCAGCCACTGGTAACAGGATTAGCA
GAGCGAGGTATGTAGGCGGTGCTACAGAGTTCTTGAAGTGGTGGCCTAACTACGGCTACACTAGAAGGAC
AGTATTTGGTATCTGCGCTCTGCTGAAGCCAGTTACCTTCGGAAAAAGAGTTGGTAGCTCTTGATCCGGC
AAACAAACCACCGCTGGTAGCGGTGGTTTTTTTGTTTGCAAGCAGCAGATTACGCGCAGAAAAAAAGGAT
CTCAAGAAGATCCTTTGATCTTTTCTACGGGGTCTGACGCTCAGTGGAACGAAAACTCACGTTAAGGGAT
TTTGGTCATGAACAATAAAACTGTCTGCTTACATAAACAGTAATACAAGGGGTGTTATGAGCCATATTCA
ACGGGAAACGTCTTGCTCTAGGCCGCGATTAAATTCCAACATGGATGCTGATTTATATGGGTATAAATGG
GCTCGCGATAATGTCGGGCAATCAGGTGCGACAATCTATCGATTGTATGGGAAGCCCGATGCGCCAGAGT
TGTTTCTGAAACATGGCAAAGGTAGCGTTGCCAATGATGTTACAGATGAGATGGTCAGACTAAACTGGCT
GACGGAATTTATGCCTCTTCCGACCATCAAGCATTTTATCCGTACTCCTGATGATGCATGGTTACTCACC
ACTGCGATCCCCGGGAAAACAGCATTCCAGGTATTAGAAGAATATCCTGATTCAGGTGAAAATATTGTTG
ATGCGCTGGCAGTGTTCCTGCGCCGGTTGCATTCGATTCCTGTTTGTAATTGTCCTTTTAACAGCGATCG
CGTATTTCGTCTCGCTCAGGCGCAATCACGAATGAATAACGGTTTGGTTGATGCGAGTGATTTTGATGAC
GAGCGTAATGGCTGGCCTGTTGAACAAGTCTGGAAAGAAATGCATAAACTTTTGCCATTCTCACCGGATT
CAGTCGTCACTCATGGTGATTTCTCACTTGATAACCTTATTTTTGACGAGGGGAAATTAATAGGTTGTAT
TGATGTTGGACGAGTCGGAATCGCAGACCGATACCAGGATCTTGCCATCCTATGGAACTGCCTCGGTGAG
TTTTCTCCTTCATTACAGAAACGGCTTTTTCAAAAATATGGTATTGATAATCCTGATATGAATAAATTGC
AGTTTCATTTGATGCTCGATGAGTTTTTCTAAGAATTAATTCATGAGCGGATACATATTTGAATGTATTT
AGAAAAATAAACAAATAGGGGTTCCGCGCACATTTCCCCGAAAAGTGCCACCTAAATTGTAAGCGTTAAT
ATTTTGTTAAAATTCGCGTTAAATTTTTGTTAAATCAGCTCATTTTTTAACCAATAGGCCGAAATCGGCA
AAATCCCTTATAAATCAAAAGAATAGACCGAGATAGGGT
[37 nt withheld, positions 4520-4556]
AAAGAACGTGGACTCCAACGTCAAAGG
[49 nt withheld, positions 4584-4632]
T
[91 nt withheld, positions 4634-4724]
G
[124 nt withheld, positions 4726-4849]
CCCATTCGCCAATCCGGATATAGTTCCTCCTTTCAGCAAAAAACCCCTCAAGACCCGTTTAGAGGCCCCA
AGGGGTTATGCTAGTTATTGCTCAGCGGTGGCAGCAGCCAACTCAGCTTCCTTTCGGGCTTTGTTAGCAG
CCGGATCTCAGTGGTGGTGGTGGTGGTGCTCGAGTGCGGCCGCAAGCTTTCATTAATGGTGATGGTGGTG
GTGGGAGCCGCCGCCAGAACCGCCGCCTTGCAGACGGGTAAACGTATTCCACAGGTTGTAGGTATCAAAC
TGTTTATACACCCACAGAGAGAAACCCGCGCTAATCATCATGTTGTAAGCATCCAGGTACAGGCGATATT
CATTCGCGTGATGACGACAAACAGCACCGCCCAGGTTACAACGCGTGATGCAGGTCGCACTTTTCAGCGG
CACATAGTCAATATCAGAAACCACTTGTTTGCCATGGCTTTCGCACGGAGAATCGCTGTAATAGAAAAAC
GGCAGCTGTTTCAGGTTAACAAACGCGGATTTGTCGAAAGCCGGGGTGTGAAATGCATGTTTATTGACGT
ACAGTGAACCGCCATCACAACCCGGCAGATTCAGGTTGGACAGGACGCGGGTGTCAAAACGGCAAACGAT
ACTATTGGCCGGATAGCGATCGACATTACAGTTCCAAAACAGGCAAACGCCGTCGGTGAATTTATCGGAA
TGCGTAGCGTAACTATAAAACAGTTCTTCGATTTTGTATGCTTTGTCAGAACACGGTTGGGCATCATAGA
ATTTCCATTCAACATCCGCCTGCGGCACGCATTTGATAGCTTTCGGGTTACCAATGTCGTGCAGAACCGG
AAATTTATCGGCCAGCAGAGCTGCTTTGACAACCATGTGCTGCACTTTACGACAGGCCGCATTGATTTTC
AGTTCGTCGCCGATAATCGGATATTCAATGGTCCAATCGACGCGTTTAACAAAACATTCGTGCACTGCCA
GGCAACGCGTCATAATGGCGTCACAGCTGGCCACGTGCGCGTTACCATGGACTTGGCAATACAGATCATG
GTTCGACTGCAGATTACCGGTGAAGCCCCATTGCTGCACGTCGATCATAAACGGATTGTAGACATAATCG
AAGCCAATACTGTGATGCCAGCAGGCGTAGGTGTCCGACGCCGTTGAAAAACAGGTCGCGCGACGATCGC
ACAGACAGCAGGTGCGTTCCGGACCGATTTTGACGAAATATTTCATAGACGTCAGTTCAAAGCCGTGTGC
CCACAGAACGAACACGACGCGGTCCGACAGGTTTTTCAGGGTATCTGACAGCATTTGAACGATTTTAATA
CGAACCACATTCCACGGCAGACCTTTGTACATCAGCGGAATCAGATGTTTAAACTGATCACCCGGCGGCG
GTTTTGCGGACACGCGACTGAAGTCCGTATTGTTCGGGGTATCAACATAACCGGTCGGCACCGCAACCAG
GTTCACACCCGTGCTAAAGCCCAGCTGCAGCGGCAGATTGGTGCCAACAGCTTCGCGCGTTGCGTGACAA
CCTTCAACATCGAAGCCGATCCATGCGCGCACATGACGGATGGCTTCTTCACGGGTAATAAACATGTTCG
GGTAACCATTCACTTGATAGTTCATTTTGAAGCCCATCATGCTAATCAGGCGACGATACGTCATGTCTTT
CGGGATACCCGGAATATCCACGCACAGGCCTTCCGTTTTAAATTTGGTATCGACAGACAGGTGCGTCGGT
GCTTGCGTCGGATGCAGACCCGTGATAACTTTGGAACAATCTTTGAACAGACCCGTGACATTTTCGGCCA
TATGTATATCTCCTTCTTAAAGTTAAACAAAATTATTTCTAGAGGGGAATTGTTATCCGCTCACAATTCC
CCTATAGTGAGTCGTATTAATTTCGCGGGATCGAGATCGATCTCGATCCTCTACGCCGGACGCATCGTGG
CCGGCATCACCGGCGCCACAGGTGCGGTTGCTGGCGCCTATATCGCCGACATCACCGATGGGGAAGATCG
GG
Features (pLannotate 1.2.2; 19 found; start..end, strand, type, name):
    190..267     +  promoter       lacI promoter: lacI
    268..1350    +  CDS            lacI: lac repressor; lacI; The lac repressor binds to the lac operator to inhibit transcription in E. coli. This inhibition can be relieved by adding lactose or isopropyl-β-D-thiogalactopyranoside (IPTG).
   1363..1384    +  protein_bind   CAP binding site: CAP binding activates transcription in the presence of cAMP. E. coli catabolite activator protein
   1399..1690    +  CDS            TcR (fragment): tetracycline efflux protein; tet; confers resistance to tetracycline
   1762..2142    -  CDS            YPB1_ECOLX: Protein predicted: Swiss-Prot protein existence level 4. From Escherichia coli.
   2159..2350    +  CDS            rop: Rop protein, which maintains plasmids at low copy number; rop
   2452..2591    +  misc_feature   bom: basis of mobility region from pBR322
   2777..3365    -  rep_origin     ori: high-copy-number ColE1/pMB1/pBR322/pUC origin of replication
   3487..4302    +  CDS            KanR: aminoglycoside phosphotransferase; aph(3')-Ia; confers resistance to kanamycin in bacteria or G418 (Geneticin®) in eukaryotes
   4311..4368    -  promoter       AmpR promoter (fragment): bla
   4421..4849    -  rep_origin     f1 ori (sequence partly withheld): f1 bacteriophage origin of replication; arrow indicates direction of (+) strand synthesis
   4886..4933    -  terminator     T7 terminator: transcription terminator for bacteriophage T7 RNA polymerase
   4941..4990    -  CDS            SET1 (fragment): solubility-enhancement tag derived from T7 phage gene 10B
   5000..5017    -  CDS            9xHis (fragment): 9xHis affinity tag
   5087..6667    -  CDS            rep (fragment): R1AB_SARS2 - Experimental evidence at protein level: Swiss-Prot protein existence level 1. [2'-O-methyltransferase]: Methyltransferase that mediates mRNA cap 2'-O-ribose methylation to the 5'-cap structure of viral mRNAs. N7-methyl guanosine cap is a prerequisite for binding of nsp16. Therefore plays an essential role in viral mRNAs cap methylation which is essential to evade immune system. From Severe acute respiratory syndrome coronavirus 2 (2019-nCoV) (SARS-CoV-2).
   6678..6700    -  RBS            RBS: efficient ribosome binding site from bacteriophage T7 gene 10 (Olins and Rangwala, 1989)
   6715..6739    -  protein_bind   lac operator: The lac repressor binds to the lac operator to inhibit transcription in E. coli. This inhibition can be relieved by adding lactose or isopropyl-β-D-thiogalactopyranoside (IPTG). lac repressor encoded by lacI
   6740..6758    -  promoter       T7 promoter: promoter for bacteriophage T7 RNA polymerase
   6784..182     +  CDS            TcR (fragment) (across the origin): tetracycline efflux protein; tet; confers resistance to tetracycline
