[The description below was written by a language model from this plasmid's Addgene catalogue record and pLannotate feature annotations shown in this document.]
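Description:
pET-30a-NSP14-SARS-CoV-2 is a bacterial expression plasmid of about 6.9 kb, built on the pET-30a backbone, for producing the SARS-CoV-2 non-structural protein NSP14 in E. coli. It is selected with kanamycin through an aminoglycoside phosphotransferase (KanR) gene. It replicates from a pBR322-type ColE1 origin accompanied by the rop gene and the bom region, consistent with the low copy number recorded in the catalogue. An f1 origin is also present, and short tetracycline-resistance fragments and a partial AmpR promoter appear to be nonfunctional backbone remnants.

The expression cassette lies on the reverse strand. A T7 promoter with an adjacent lac operator is followed by the T7 gene 10 ribosome binding site, an approximately 1.6 kb coding segment matched to the SARS-CoV-2 ORF1ab replicase polyprotein, a short histidine tag and the T7 terminator. The annotation tool labelled the insert with generic polyprotein text referring to the 2'-O-methyltransferase. However, the catalogue identifies the insert as NSP14, and the segment length fits that protein. The 18-nt His feature corresponds to the C-terminal 6xHis tag listed in the record, which allows purification by immobilised metal affinity chromatography. A small "SET1" fragment annotated just before the terminator is probably an incidental match in vector sequence. The cloning sites used are not recorded.

The plasmid-borne lacI gene supplies lac repressor, which keeps transcription off until IPTG is added. Expression requires a host that provides T7 RNA polymerase, whereas the listed DH5alpha strain serves only for propagation. The associated publication concerns the NSP14/NSP10 RNA repair complex as a pan-coronavirus therapeutic target, suggesting that the recombinant protein was made for biochemical studies of that complex.
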