Addgene plasmid #236423: pET-30a-NSP14-SARS-CoV-2
Purpose: bacterial protein expression of NSP14
Depositing lab: Michele Pagano. Depositing organization: NYU Grossman School of Medicine. Publication: The NSP14/NSP10 RNA repair complex as a Pan-coronavirus therapeutic target. Rona G, Zeke A, Miwatani-Minter B, de Vries M, Kaur R, Schinlever A, Garcia SF, Goldberg HV, Wang H, Hinds TR, Bailly F, Zheng N, Cotelle P, Desmaele D, Landau NR, Dittmann M, Pagano M. Cell Death Differ. 2022 Feb;29(2):285-292. doi: 10.1038/s41418-021-00900-1. Epub 2021 Dec 3. PubMed 34862481.
Backbone
  Vector backbone: pET-30a
  Vector type: Bacterial Expression
Growth in bacteria
  Bacterial resistance: Kanamycin, 50 μg/mL
  Growth temperature: 37°C
  Growth strain: DH5alpha
  Copy number: Low Copy
Gene/Insert
  Gene/Insert name: NSP14
  Species: SARS-CoV-2
  Entrez Gene: ORF1ab (a.k.a. GU280_gp01)
  Tag / fusion protein: 6xHis (C terminal on insert)
  Cloning method: Restriction Enzyme; 5′ cloning site Unknown (unknown if destroyed)
Terms and licenses: Academic/Nonprofit Terms; Industry Terms: Not Available to Industry
How to cite: pET-30a-NSP14-SARS-CoV-2 was a gift from Michele Pagano (Addgene plasmid # 236423 ; http://n2t.net/addgene:236423 ; RRID:Addgene_236423)
